>Addgene plasmid #218648 | msPlekha3 (msFapp1) g1 lentiCRISPRv2-opti | addgene full sequence | sequence record 431984 | Addgene NGS Result
GACATTGATTATTGACTAGTTATTAATAGTAATCAATTACGGGGTCATTAGTTCATAGCCCATATATGGA
GTTCCGCGTTACATAACTTACGGTAAATGGCCCGCCTGGCTGACCGCCCAACGACCCCCGCCCATTGACG
TCAATAATGACGTATGTTCCCATAGTAACGCCAATAGGGACTTTCCATTGACGTCAATGGGTGGAGTATT
TACGGTAAACTGCCCACTTGGCAGTACATCAAGTGTATCATATGCCAAGTACGCCCCCTATTGACGTCAA
TGACGGTAAATGGCCCGCCTGGCATTATGCCCAGTACATGACCTTATGGGACTTTCCTACTTGGCAGTAC
ATCTACGTATTAGTCATCGCTATTACCATGGTGATGCGGTTTTGGCAGTACATCAATGGGCGTGGATAGC
GGTTTGACTCACGGGGATTTCCAAGTCTCCACCCCATTGACGTCAATGGGAGTTTGTTTTGGCACCAAAA
TCAACGGGACTTTCCAAAATGTCGTAACAACTCCGCCCCATTGACGCAAATGGGCGGTAGGCGTGTACGG
TGGGAGGTCTATATAAGCAGCGCGTTTTGCCTGTACTGGGTCTCTCTGGTTAGACCAGATCTGAGCCTGG
GAGCTCTCTGGCTAACTAGGGAACCCACTGCTTAAGCCTCAATAAAGCTTGCCTTGAGTGCTTCAAGTAG
TGTGTGCCCGTCTGTTGTGTGACTCTGGTAACTAGAGATCCCTCAGACCCTTTTAGTCAGTGTGGAAAAT
CTCTAGCAGTGGCGCCCGAACAGGGACTTGAAAGCGAAAGGGAAACCAGAGGAGCTCTCTCGACGCAGGA
CTCGGCTTGCTGAAGCGCGCACGGCAAGAGGCGAGGGGCGGCGACTGGTGAGTACGCCAAAAATTTTGAC
TAGCGGAGGCTAGAAGGAGAGAGATGGGTGCGAGAGCGTCAGTATTAAGCGGGGGAGAATTAGATCGCGA
TGGGAAAAAATTCGGTTAAGGCCAGGGGGAAAGAAAAAATATAAATTAAAACATATAGTATGGGCAAGCA
GGGAGCTAGAACGATTCGCAGTTAATCCTGGCCTGTTAGAAACATCAGAAGGCTGTAGACAAATACTGGG
ACAGCTACAACCATCCCTTCAGACAGGATCAGAAGAACTTAGATCATTATATAATACAGTAGCAACCCTC
TATTGTGTGCATCAAAGGATAGAGATAAAAGACACCAAGGAAGCTTTAGACAAGATAGAGGAAGAGCAAA
ACAAAAGTAAGACCACCGCACAGCAAGCGGCCGCTGATCTTCAGACCTGGAGGAGGAGATATGAGGGACA
ATTGGAGAAGTGAATTATATAAATATAAAGTAGTAAAAATTGAACCATTAGGAGTAGCACCCACCAAGGC
AAAGAGAAGAGTGGTGCAGAGAGAAAAAAGAGCAGTGGGAATAGGAGCTTTGTTCCTTGGGTTCTTGGGA
GCAGCAGGAAGCACTATGGGCGCAGCGTCAATGACGCTGACGGTACAGGCCAGACAATTATTGTCTGGTA
TAGTGCAGCAGCAGAACAATTTGCTGAGGGCTATTGAGGCGCAACAGCATCTGTTGCAACTCACAGTCTG
GGGCATCAAGCAGCTCCAGGCAAGAATCCTGGCTGTGGAAAGATACCTAAAGGATCAACAGCTCCTGGGG
ATTTGGGGTTGCTCTGGAAAACTCATTTGCACCACTGCTGTGCCTTGGAATGCTAGTTGGAGTAATAAAT
CTCTGGAACAGATTTGGAATCACACGACCTGGATGGAGTGGGACAGAGAAATTAACAATTACACAAGCTT
AATACACTCCTTAATTGAAGAATCGCAAAACCAGCAAGAAAAGAATGAACAAGAATTATTGGAATTAGAT
AAATGGGCAAGTTTGTGGAATTGGTTTAACATAACAAATTGGCTGTGGTATATAAAATTATTCATAATGA
TAGTAGGAGGCTTGGTAGGTTTAAGAATAGTTTTTGCTGTACTTTCTATAGTGAATAGAGTTAGGCAGGG
ATATTCACCATTATCGTTTCAGACCCACCTCCCAACCCCGAGGGGACCCGACAGGCCCGAAGGAATAGAA
GAAGAAGGTGGAGAGAGAGACAGAGACAGATCCATTCGATTAGTGAACGGATCGGCACTGCGTGCGCCAA
TTCTGCAGACAAATGGCAGTATTCATCCACAATTTTAAAAGAAAAGGGGGGATTGGGGGGTACAGTGCAG
GGGAAAGAATAGTAGACATAATAGCAACAGACATACAAACTAAAGAATTACAAAAACAAATTACAAAAAT
TCAAAATTTTCGGGTTTATTACAGGGACAGCAGAGATCCAGTTTGGTTAATTAAGGTACCGAGGGCCTAT
TTCCCATGATTCCTTCATATTTGCATATACGATACAAGGCTGTTAGAGAGATAATTAGAATTAATTTGAC
TGTAAACACAAAGATATTAGTACAAAATACGTGACGTAGAAAGTAATAATTTCTTGGGTAGTTTGCAGTT
TTAAAATTATGTTTTAAAATGGACTATCATATGCTTACCGTAACTTGAAAGTATTTCGATTTCTTGGCTT
TATATATCTTGTGGAAAGGACGAAACACCGTAAATGCCGCCGAGAGACAGGTTTAAGAGCTATGCTGGAA
ACAGCATAGCAAGTTTAAATAAGGCTAGTCCGTTATCAACTTGAAAAAGTGGCACCGAGTCGGTGCTTTT
TTGAATTCGCTAGCTAGGTCTTGAAAGGAGTGGGAATTGGCTCCGGTGCCCGTCAGTGGGCAGAGCGCAC
ATCGCCCACAGTCCCCGAGAAGTTGGGGGGAGGGGTCGGCAATTGATCCGGTGCCTAGAGAAGGTGGCGC
GGGGTAAACTGGGAAAGTGATGTCGTGTACTGGCTCCGCCTTTTTCCCGAGGGTGGGGGAGAACCGTATA
TAAGTGCAGTAGTCGCCGTGAACGTTCTTTTTCGCAACGGGTTTGCCGCCAGAACACAGGACCGGTTCTA
GAGCGCTGCCACCATGGACAAGAAGTACAGCATCGGCCTGGACATCGGCACCAACTCTGTGGGCTGGGCC
GTGATCACCGACGAGTACAAGGTGCCCAGCAAGAAATTCAAGGTGCTGGGCAACACCGACCGGCACAGCA
TCAAGAAGAACCTGATCGGAGCCCTGCTGTTCGACAGCGGCGAAACAGCCGAGGCCACCCGGCTGAAGAG
AACCGCCAGAAGAAGATACACCAGACGGAAGAACCGGATCTGCTATCTGCAAGAGATCTTCAGCAACGAG
ATGGCCAAGGTGGACGACAGCTTCTTCCACAGACTGGAAGAGTCCTTCCTGGTGGAAGAGGATAAGAAGC
ACGAGCGGCACCCCATCTTCGGCAACATCGTGGACGAGGTGGCCTACCACGAGAAGTACCCCACCATCTA
CCACCTGAGAAAGAAACTGGTGGACAGCACCGACAAGGCCGACCTGCGGCTGATCTATCTGGCCCTGGCC
CACATGATCAAGTTCCGGGGCCACTTCCTGATCGAGGGCGACCTGAACCCCGACAACAGCGACGTGGACA
AGCTGTTCATCCAGCTGGTGCAGACCTACAACCAGCTGTTCGAGGAAAACCCCATCAACGCCAGCGGCGT
GGACGCCAAGGCCATCCTGTCTGCCAGACTGAGCAAGAGCAGACGGCTGGAAAATCTGATCGCCCAGCTG
CCCGGCGAGAAGAAGAATGGCCTGTTCGGAAACCTGATTGCCCTGAGCCTGGGCCTGACCCCCAACTTCA
AGAGCAACTTCGACCTGGCCGAGGATGCCAAACTGCAGCTGAGCAAGGACACCTACGACGACGACCTGGA
CAACCTGCTGGCCCAGATCGGCGACCAGTACGCCGACCTGTTTCTGGCCGCCAAGAACCTGTCCGACGCC
ATCCTGCTGAGCGACATCCTGAGAGTGAACACCGAGATCACCAAGGCCCCCCTGAGCGCCTCTATGATCA
AGAGATACGACGAGCACCACCAGGACCTGACCCTGCTGAAAGCTCTCGTGCGGCAGCAGCTGCCTGAGAA
GTACAAAGAGATTTTCTTCGACCAGAGCAAGAACGGCTACGCCGGCTACATTGACGGCGGAGCCAGCCAG
GAAGAGTTCTACAAGTTCATCAAGCCCATCCTGGAAAAGATGGACGGCACCGAGGAACTGCTCGTGAAGC
TGAACAGAGAGGACCTGCTGCGGAAGCAGCGGACCTTCGACAACGGCAGCATCCCCCACCAGATCCACCT
GGGAGAGCTGCACGCCATTCTGCGGCGGCAGGAAGATTTTTACCCATTCCTGAAGGACAACCGGGAAAAG
ATCGAGAAGATCCTGACCTTCCGCATCCCCTACTACGTGGGCCCTCTGGCCAGGGGAAACAGCAGATTCG
CCTGGATGACCAGAAAGAGCGAGGAAACCATCACCCCCTGGAACTTCGAGGAAGTGGTGGACAAGGGCGC
TTCCGCCCAGAGCTTCATCGAGCGGATGACCAACTTCGATAAGAACCTGCCCAACGAGAAGGTGCTGCCC
AAGCACAGCCTGCTGTACGAGTACTTCACCGTGTATAACGAGCTGACCAAAGTGAAATACGTGACCGAGG
GAATGAGAAAGCCCGCCTTCCTGAGCGGCGAGCAGAAAAAGGCCATCGTGGACCTGCTGTTCAAGACCAA
CCGGAAAGTGACCGTGAAGCAGCTGAAAGAGGACTACTTCAAGAAAATCGAGTGCTTCGACTCCGTGGAA
ATCTCCGGCGTGGAAGATCGGTTCAACGCCTCCCTGGGCACATACCACGATCTGCTGAAAATTATCAAGG
ACAAGGACTTCCTGGACAATGAGGAAAACGAGGACATTCTGGAAGATATCGTGCTGACCCTGACACTGTT
TGAGGACAGAGAGATGATCGAGGAACGGCTGAAAACCTATGCCCACCTGTTCGACGACAAAGTGATGAAG
CAGCTGAAGCGGCGGAGATACACCGGCTGGGGCAGGCTGAGCCGGAAGCTGATCAACGGCATCCGGGACA
AGCAGTCCGGCAAGACAATCCTGGATTTCCTGAAGTCCGACGGCTTCGCCAACAGAAACTTCATGCAGCT
GATCCACGACGACAGCCTGACCTTTAAAGAGGACATCCAGAAAGCCCAGGTGTCCGGCCAGGGCGATAGC
CTGCACGAGCACATTGCCAATCTGGCCGGCAGCCCCGCCATTAAGAAGGGCATCCTGCAGACAGTGAAGG
TGGTGGACGAGCTCGTGAAAGTGATGGGCCGGCACAAGCCCGAGAACATCGTGATCGAAATGGCCAGAGA
GAACCAGACCACCCAGAAGGGACAGAAGAACAGCCGCGAGAGAATGAAGCGGATCGAAGAGGGCATCAAA
GAGCTGGGCAGCCAGATCCTGAAAGAACACCCCGTGGAAAACACCCAGCTGCAGAACGAGAAGCTGTACC
TGTACTACCTGCAGAATGGGCGGGATATGTACGTGGACCAGGAACTGGACATCAACCGGCTGTCCGACTA
CGATGTGGACCATATCGTGCCTCAGAGCTTTCTGAAGGACGACTCCATCGACAACAAGGTGCTGACCAGA
AGCGACAAGAACCGGGGCAAGAGCGACAACGTGCCCTCCGAAGAGGTCGTGAAGAAGATGAAGAACTACT
GGCGGCAGCTGCTGAACGCCAAGCTGATTACCCAGAGAAAGTTCGACAATCTGACCAAGGCCGAGAGAGG
CGGCCTGAGCGAACTGGATAAGGCCGGCTTCATCAAGAGACAGCTGGTGGAAACCCGGCAGATCACAAAG
CACGTGGCACAGATCCTGGACTCCCGGATGAACACTAAGTACGACGAGAATGACAAGCTGATCCGGGAAG
TGAAAGTGATCACCCTGAAGTCCAAGCTGGTGTCCGATTTCCGGAAGGATTTCCAGTTTTACAAAGTGCG
CGAGATCAACAACTACCACCACGCCCACGACGCCTACCTGAACGCCGTCGTGGGAACCGCCCTGATCAAA
AAGTACCCTAAGCTGGAAAGCGAGTTCGTGTACGGCGACTACAAGGTGTACGACGTGCGGAAGATGATCG
CCAAGAGCGAGCAGGAAATCGGCAAGGCTACCGCCAAGTACTTCTTCTACAGCAACATCATGAACTTTTT
CAAGACCGAGATTACCCTGGCCAACGGCGAGATCCGGAAGCGGCCTCTGATCGAGACAAACGGCGAAACC
GGGGAGATCGTGTGGGATAAGGGCCGGGATTTTGCCACCGTGCGGAAAGTGCTGAGCATGCCCCAAGTGA
ATATCGTGAAAAAGACCGAGGTGCAGACAGGCGGCTTCAGCAAAGAGTCTATCCTGCCCAAGAGGAACAG
CGATAAGCTGATCGCCAGAAAGAAGGACTGGGACCCTAAGAAGTACGGCGGCTTCGACAGCCCCACCGTG
GCCTATTCTGTGCTGGTGGTGGCCAAAGTGGAAAAGGGCAAGTCCAAGAAACTGAAGAGTGTGAAAGAGC
TGCTGGGGATCACCATCATGGAAAGAAGCAGCTTCGAGAAGAATCCCATCGACTTTCTGGAAGCCAAGGG
CTACAAAGAAGTGAAAAAGGACCTGATCATCAAGCTGCCTAAGTACTCCCTGTTCGAGCTGGAAAACGGC
CGGAAGAGAATGCTGGCCTCTGCCGGCGAACTGCAGAAGGGAAACGAACTGGCCCTGCCCTCCAAATATG
TGAACTTCCTGTACCTGGCCAGCCACTATGAGAAGCTGAAGGGCTCCCCCGAGGATAATGAGCAGAAACA
GCTGTTTGTGGAACAGCACAAGCACTACCTGGACGAGATCATCGAGCAGATCAGCGAGTTCTCCAAGAGA
GTGATCCTGGCCGACGCTAATCTGGACAAAGTGCTGTCCGCCTACAACAAGCACCGGGATAAGCCCATCA
GAGAGCAGGCCGAGAATATCATCCACCTGTTTACCCTGACCAATCTGGGAGCCCCTGCCGCCTTCAAGTA
CTTTGACACCACCATCGACCGGAAGAGGTACACCAGCACCAAAGAGGTGCTGGACGCCACCCTGATCCAC
CAGAGCATCACCGGCCTGTACGAGACACGGATCGACCTGTCTCAGCTGGGAGGCGACAAGCGACCTGCCG
CCACAAAGAAGGCTGGACAGGCTAAGAAGAAGAAAGATTACAAAGACGATGACGATAAGGGATCCGGCGC
AACAAACTTCTCTCTGCTGAAACAAGCCGGAGATGTCGAAGAGAATCCTGGACCGACCGAGTACAAGCCC
ACGGTGCGCCTCGCCACCCGCGACGACGTCCCCAGGGCCGTACGCACCCTCGCCGCCGCGTTCGCCGACT
ACCCCGCCACGCGCCACACCGTCGATCCGGACCGCCACATCGAGCGGGTCACCGAGCTGCAAGAACTCTT
CCTCACGCGCGTCGGGCTCGACATCGGCAAGGTGTGGGTCGCGGACGACGGCGCCGCGGTGGCGGTCTGG
ACCACGCCGGAGAGCGTCGAAGCGGGGGCGGTGTTCGCCGAGATCGGCCCGCGCATGGCCGAGTTGAGCG
GTTCCCGGCTGGCCGCGCAGCAACAGATGGAAGGCCTCCTGGCGCCGCACCGGCCCAAGGAGCCCGCGTG
GTTCCTGGCCACCGTCGGAGTCTCGCCCGACCACCAGGGCAAGGGTCTGGGCAGCGCCGTCGTGCTCCCC
GGAGTGGAGGCGGCCGAGCGCGCCGGGGTGCCCGCCTTCCTGGAGACCTCCGCGCCCCGCAACCTCCCCT
TCTACGAGCGGCTCGGCTTCACCGTCACCGCCGACGTCGAGGTGCCCGAAGGACCGCGCACCTGGTGCAT
GACCCGCAAGCCCGGTGCCTGAACGCGTTAAGTCGACAATCAACCTCTGGATTACAAAATTTGTGAAAGA
TTGACTGGTATTCTTAACTATGTTGCTCCTTTTACGCTATGTGGATACGCTGCTTTAATGCCTTTGTATC
ATGCTATTGCTTCCCGTATGGCTTTCATTTTCTCCTCCTTGTATAAATCCTGGTTGCTGTCTCTTTATGA
GGAGTTGTGGCCCGTTGTCAGGCAACGTGGCGTGGTGTGCACTGTGTTTGCTGACGCAACCCCCACTGGT
TGGGGCATTGCCACCACCTGTCAGCTCCTTTCCGGGACTTTCGCTTTCCCCCTCCCTATTGCCACGGCGG
AACTCATCGCCGCCTGCCTTGCCCGCTGCTGGACAGGGGCTCGGCTGTTGGGCACTGACAATTCCGTGGT
GTTGTCGGGGAAATCATCGTCCTTTCCTTGGCTGCTCGCCTGTGTTGCCACCTGGATTCTGCGCGGGACG
TCCTTCTGCTACGTCCCTTCGGCCCTCAATCCAGCGGACCTTCCTTCCCGCGGCCTGCTGCCGGCTCTGC
GGCCTCTTCCGCGTCTTCGCCTTCGCCCTCAGACGAGTCGGATCTCCCTTTGGGCCGCCTCCCCGCGTCG
ACTTTAAGACCAATGACTTACAAGGCAGCTGTAGATCTTAGCCACTTTTTAAAAGAAAAGGGGGGACTGG
AAGGGCTAATTCACTCCCAACGAAGACAAGATCTGCTTTTTGCTTGTACTGGGTCTCTCTGGTTAGACCA
GATCTGAGCCTGGGAGCTCTCTGGCTAACTAGGGAACCCACTGCTTAAGCCTCAATAAAGCTTGCCTTGA
GTGCTTCAAGTAGTGTGTGCCCGTCTGTTGTGTGACTCTGGTAACTAGAGATCCCTCAGACCCTTTTAGT
CAGTGTGGAAAATCTCTAGCAGGGCCCGTTTAAACCCGCTGATCAGCCTCGACTGTGCCTTCTAGTTGCC
AGCCATCTGTTGTTTGCCCCTCCCCCGTGCCTTCCTTGACCCTGGAAGGTGCCACTCCCACTGTCCTTTC
CTAATAAAATGAGGAAATTGCATCGCATTGTCTGAGTAGGTGTCATTCTATTCTGGGGGGTGGGGTGGGG
CAGGACAGCAAGGGGGAGGATTGGGAAGACAATAGCAGGCATGCTGGGGATGCGGTGGGCTCTATGGCTT
CTGAGGCGGAAAGAACCAGCTGGGGCTCTAGGGGGTATCCCC
[124 nt withheld, positions 9073-9196]
C
[91 nt withheld, positions 9198-9288]
A
[49 nt withheld, positions 9290-9338]
CCTTTGACGTTGGAGTCCACGTTCTTT
[37 nt withheld, positions 9366-9402]
ACCCTATCTCGGTCTATTCTTTTGATTTATAAGGGATTTTGCCGATTTCGGCCTATTGGTTAAAAAATGA
GCTGATTTAACAAAAATTTAACGCGAATTAATTCTGTGGAATGTGTGTCAGTTAGGGTGTGGAAAGTCCC
CAGGCTCCCCAGCAGGCAGAAGTATGCAAAGCATGCATCTCAATTAGTCAGCAACCAGGTGTGGAAAGTC
CCCAGGCTCCCCAGCAGGCAGAAGTATGCAAAGCATGCATCTCAATTAGTCAGCAACCATAGTCCCGCCC
CTAACTCCGCCCATCCCGCCCCTAACTCCGCCCAGTTCCGCCCATTCTCCGCCCCATGGCTGACTAATTT
TTTTTATTTATGCAGAGGCCGAGGCCGCCTCTGCCTCTGAGCTATTCCAGAAGTAGTGAGGAGGCTTTTT
TGGAGGCCTAGGCTTTTGCAAAAAGCTCCCGGGAGCTTGTATATCCATTTTCGGATCTGATCAGCACGTG
TTGACAATTAATCATCGGCATAGTATATCGGCATAGTATAATACGACAAGGTGAGGAACTAAACCATGGC
CAAGTTGACCAGTGCCGTTCCGGTGCTCACCGCGCGCGACGTCGCCGGAGCGGTCGAGTTCTGGACCGAC
CGGCTCGGGTTCTCCCGGGACTTCGTGGAGGACGACTTCGCCGGTGTGGTCCGGGACGACGTGACCCTGT
TCATCAGCGCGGTCCAGGACCAGGTGGTGCCGGACAACACCCTGGCCTGGGTGTGGGTGCGCGGCCTGGA
CGAGCTGTACGCCGAGTGGTCGGAGGTCGTGTCCACGAACTTCCGGGACGCCTCCGGGCCGGCCATGACC
GAGATCGGCGAGCAGCCGTGGGGGCGGGAGTTCGCCCTGCGCGACCCGGCCGGCAACTGCGTGCACTTCG
TGGCCGAGGAGCAGGACTGACACGTGCTACGAGATTTCGATTCCACCGCCGCCTTCTATGAAAGGTTGGG
CTTCGGAATCGTTTTCCGGGACGCCGGCTGGATGATCCTCCAGCGCGGGGATCTCATGCTGGAGTTCTTC
GCCCACCCCAACTTGTTTATTGCAGCTTATAATGGTTACAAATAAAGCAATAGCATCACAAATTTCACAA
ATAAAGCATTTTTTTCACTGCATTCTAGTTGTGGTTTGTCCAAACTCATCAATGTATCTTATCATGTCTG
TATACCGTCGACCTCTAGCTAGAGCTTGGCGTAATCATGGTCATAGCTGTTTCCTGTGTGAAATTGTTAT
CCGCTCACAATTCCACACAACATACGAGCCGGAAGCATAAAGTGTAAAGCCTGGGGTGCCTAATGAGTGA
GCTAACTCACATTAATTGCGTTGCGCTCACTGCCCGCTTTCCAGTCGGGAAACCTGTCGTGCCAGCTGCA
TTAATGAATCGGCCAACGCGCGGGGAGAGGCGGTTTGCGTATTGGGCGCTCTTCCGCTTCCTCGCTCACT
GACTCGCTGCGCTCGGTCGTTCGGCTGCGGCGAGCGGTATCAGCTCACTCAAAGGCGGTAATACGGTTAT
CCACAGAATCAGGGGATAACGCAGGAAAGAACATGTGAGCAAAAGGCCAGCAAAAGGCCAGGAACCGTAA
AAAGGCCGCGTTGCTGGCGTTTTTCCATAGGCTCCGCCCCCCTGACGAGCATCACAAAAATCGACGCTCA
AGTCAGAGGTGGCGAAACCCGACAGGACTATAAAGATACCAGGCGTTTCCCCCTGGAAGCTCCCTCGTGC
GCTCTCCTGTTCCGACCCTGCCGCTTACCGGATACCTGTCCGCCTTTCTCCCTTCGGGAAGCGTGGCGCT
TTCTCATAGCTCACGCTGTAGGTATCTCAGTTCGGTGTAGGTCGTTCGCTCCAAGCTGGGCTGTGTGCAC
GAACCCCCCGTTCAGCCCGACCGCTGCGCCTTATCCGGTAACTATCGTCTTGAGTCCAACCCGGTAAGAC
ACGACTTATCGCCACTGGCAGCAGCCACTGGTAACAGGATTAGCAGAGCGAGGTATGTAGGCGGTGCTAC
AGAGTTCTTGAAGTGGTGGCCTAACTACGGCTACACTAGAAGAACAGTATTTGGTATCTGCGCTCTGCTG
AAGCCAGTTACCTTCGGAAAAAGAGTTGGTAGCTCTTGATCCGGCAAACAAACCACCGCTGGTAGCGGTG
GTTTTTTTGTTTGCAAGCAGCAGATTACGCGCAGAAAAAAAGGATCTCAAGAAGATCCTTTGATCTTTTC
TACGGGGTCTGACGCTCAGTGGAACGAAAACTCACGTTAAGGGATTTTGGTCATGAGATTATCAAAAAGG
ATCTTCACCTAGATCCTTTTAAATTAAAAATGAAGTTTTAAATCAATCTAAAGTATATATGAGTAAACTT
GGTCTGACAGTTACCAATGCTTAATCAGTGAGGCACCTATCTCAGCGATCTGTCTATTTCGTTCATCCAT
AGTTGCCTGACTCCCCGTCGTGTAGATAACTACGATACGGGAGGGCTTACCATCTGGCCCCAGTGCTGCA
ATGATACCGCGAGACCCACGCTCACCGGCTCCAGATTTATCAGCAATAAACCAGCCAGCCGGAAGGGCCG
AGCGCAGAAGTGGTCCTGCAACTTTATCCGCCTCCATCCAGTCTATTAATTGTTGCCGGGAAGCTAGAGT
AAGTAGTTCGCCAGTTAATAGTTTGCGCAACGTTGTTGCCATTGCTACAGGCATCGTGGTGTCACGCTCG
TCGTTTGGTATGGCTTCATTCAGCTCCGGTTCCCAACGATCAAGGCGAGTTACATGATCCCCCATGTTGT
GCAAAAAAGCGGTTAGCTCCTTCGGTCCTCCGATCGTTGTCAGAAGTAAGTTGGCCGCAGTGTTATCACT
CATGGTTATGGCAGCACTGCATAATTCTCTTACTGTCATGCCATCCGTAAGATGCTTTTCTGTGACTGGT
GAGTACTCAACCAAGTCATTCTGAGAATAGTGTATGCGGCGACCGAGTTGCTCTTGCCCGGCGTCAATAC
GGGATAATACCGCGCCACATAGCAGAACTTTAAAAGTGCTCATCATTGGAAAACGTTCTTCGGGGCGAAA
ACTCTCAAGGATCTTACCGCTGTTGAGATCCAGTTCGATGTAACCCACTCGTGCACCCAACTGATCTTCA
GCATCTTTTACTTTCACCAGCGTTTCTGGGTGAGCAAAAACAGGAAGGCAAAATGCCGCAAAAAAGGGAA
TAAGGGCGACACGGAAATGTTGAATACTCATACTCTTCCTTTTTCAATATTATTGAAGCATTTATCAGGG
TTATTGTCTCATGAGCGGATACATATTTGAATGTATTTAGAAAAATAAACAAATAGGGGTTCCGCGCACA
TTTCCCCGAAAAGTGCCACCTGACGTCGACGGATCGGGAGATCTCCCGATCCCCTATGGTGCACTCTCAG
TACAATCTGCTCTGATGCCGCATAGTTAAGCCAGTATCTGCTCCCTGCTTGTGTGTTGGAGGTCGCTGAG
TAGTGCGCGAGCAAAATTTAAGCTACAACAAGGCAAGGCTTGACCGACAATTGCATGAAGAATCTGCTTA
GGGTTAGGCGTTTTGCGCTGCTTCGCGATGTACGGGCCAGATATACGCGTT
Features (pLannotate 1.2.2; 33 found; start..end, strand, type, name):
      1..380     +  enhancer       CMV enhancer: human cytomegalovirus immediate early enhancer
    381..580     +  promoter       CMV promoter: human cytomegalovirus (CMV) immediate early promoter
    598..778     +  LTR            5' LTR (truncated): truncated 5' long terminal repeat (LTR) from HIV-1
    825..950     +  misc_feature   HIV-1 Ψ: packaging signal of human immunodeficiency virus type 1
    934..1297    +  CDS            HIV-1 gag (fragment): gag protein from human immunodeficiency virus 1; gag
   1443..1676    +  misc_feature   RRE: The Rev response element (RRE) of HIV-1 allows for Rev-dependent mRNA export from the nucleus to the cytoplasm.
   2053..2153    +  CDS            Rev (fragment): human immunodeficiency virus 1 (HIV-1) Rev protein; rev; enhances nuclear export of unspliced and incompletely spliced viral mRNAs
   2203..2320    +  misc_feature   cPPT/CTS: central polypurine tract and central termination sequence of HIV-1
   2371..2611    +  promoter       U6 promoter: RNA polymerase III promoter for human U6 snRNA
   2659..2726    +  misc_RNA       tracrRNA (fragment): trans-activating CRISPR RNA for the Streptococcus pyogenes CRISPR/Cas9 system
   2744..2762    +  CDS            small t antigen (fragment): SV40 (simian virus 40) small t antigen
   2788..2999    +  promoter       EF-1α core promoter: core promoter for human elongation factor EF-1α
   3024..7127    +  CDS            Cas9: Cas9 (Csn1) endonuclease from the Streptococcus pyogenes Type II CRISPR/Cas system generates RNA-guided double strand breaks in DNA
   7265..7862    +  CDS            PuroR (fragment): puromycin N-acetyltransferase; pac from Streptomyces; confers resistance to puromycin
   7878..8466    +  misc_feature   WPRE: woodchuck hepatitis virus posttranscriptional regulatory element
   8517..8536    +  misc_feature   cPPT/CTS (fragment): central polypurine tract and central termination sequence of HIV-1
   8538..8771    +  LTR            3' LTR (ΔU3): self-inactivating 3' long terminal repeat (LTR) from HIV-1
   8803..9027    +  polyA_signal   bGH poly(A) signal: bovine growth hormone polyadenylation signal
   9031..9052    +  promoter       SV40 promoter (fragment): SV40 enhancer and early promoter
   9073..9501    +  rep_origin     f1 ori (sequence partly withheld): f1 bacteriophage origin of replication; arrow indicates direction of (+) strand synthesis
   9515..9844    +  promoter       SV40 promoter: SV40 enhancer and early promoter
   9892..9939    +  promoter       EM7 promoter: synthetic bacterial promoter&nbsp
   9958..10332   +  CDS            BleoR: antibiotic-binding protein; Sh ble from Streptoalloteichus hindustanus; confers resistance to bleomycin, phleomycin, and Zeocin™
  10342..10467   +  CDS            ble (fragment): BLE_KLEPN - Experimental evidence at protein level: Swiss-Prot protein existence level 1. Binding protein with a strong affinity to the bleomycin family of antibiotics. Binds to CL990; an antimitotic-antibiotic compound. From Klebsiella pneumoniae.
  10462..10583   +  polyA_signal   SV40 poly(A) signal: SV40 polyadenylation signal
  10654..10676   -  protein_bind   lac operator (fragment): The lac repressor binds to the lac operator to inhibit transcription in E. coli. This inhibition can be relieved by adding lactose or isopropyl-β-D-thiogalactopyranoside (IPTG). lac repressor encoded by lacI
  10680..10710   -  promoter       lac promoter: promoter for the E. coli lac operon
  10725..10746   -  protein_bind   CAP binding site: CAP binding activates transcription in the presence of cAMP. E. coli catabolite activator protein
  10759..10851   -  CDS            lacI (fragment): lac repressor; lacI; The lac repressor binds to the lac operator to inhibit transcription in E. coli. This inhibition can be relieved by adding lactose or isopropyl-β-D-thiogalactopyranoside (IPTG).
  11034..11622   -  rep_origin     ori: high-copy-number ColE1/pMB1/pBR322/pUC origin of replication
  11793..12653   -  CDS            AmpR: β-lactamase; bla; confers resistance to ampicillin, carbenicillin, and related antibiotics
  12654..12758   -  promoter       AmpR promoter: bla
  12817..12869   -  misc_feature   bom (fragment): basis of mobility region from pBR322
