[The description below was written by a language model from this plasmid's Addgene catalogue record and pLannotate feature annotations shown in this document.]
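Description:
msPlekha3 (msFapp1) g1 lentiCRISPRv2-opti is an all-in-one lentiviral CRISPR/Cas9 knockout vector built on the LentiCRISPRv2-Opti backbone and carrying a single guide RNA ("g1") directed against mouse Plekha3, also known as Fapp1. It is maintained in E. coli through a high-copy ColE1/pUC-type origin with ampicillin selection (AmpR). The backbone also contains an f1 origin and an SV40/EM7-driven bleomycin/Zeocin resistance cassette that lies outside the viral genome. The record lists a recombination-tolerant bacterial strain for propagation, as is common for LTR-containing plasmids.

The transfer cassette has a third-generation, self-inactivating layout. A CMV enhancer/promoter fused to a truncated HIV-1 5' LTR drives genomic RNA production in packaging cells. It is followed by the Ψ packaging signal, a gag fragment, the Rev response element for nuclear export, and the cPPT/CTS, and the cassette ends in a ΔU3 3' LTR with a downstream bGH polyadenylation signal.

Within the LTRs, a human U6 RNA polymerase III promoter expresses the Plekha3-targeting spacer joined to a Streptococcus pyogenes tracrRNA-derived scaffold. An EF-1α core promoter drives S. pyogenes Cas9, followed by a puromycin N-acetyltransferase gene. The linker between Cas9 and PuroR is not annotated in the feature table, though their arrangement under one promoter implies co-expression from a single transcript. A WPRE downstream enhances transcript expression.

Transduced mammalian cells can be selected with puromycin. Cas9-induced double-strand breaks at the target site then disrupt Plekha3. The plasmid was deposited in connection with a proteomic study of cellular responses to NLRP3 agonists, where it serves to generate Plekha3-deficient mouse cells.
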