Addgene plasmid #218648: msPlekha3 (msFapp1) g1 lentiCRISPRv2-opti
Purpose: Knockout vector for mouse Plekha3 (Fapp1)
Depositing lab: Wade Harper. Depositing organization: Harvard Medical School. Publication: Spatiotemporal proteomic profiling of cellular responses to NLRP3 agonists. Hollingsworth LR, Veeraraghavan P, Paulo JA, Harper JW. bioRxiv 2024.04.19.590338 10.1101/2024.04.19.590338.
Backbone
  Vector backbone: LentiCRISPRv2-Opti (Addgene #163126)
  Vector type: Mammalian Expression, Lentiviral, CRISPR
  Selectable markers: Puromycin
Growth in bacteria
  Bacterial resistance: Ampicillin, 100 μg/mL
  Growth temperature: 30°C
  Growth strain: NEB Stable
  Copy number: High Copy
Gene/Insert
  Gene/Insert name: Plekha3 (alt name: Fapp1)
  gRNA/shRNA sequence: TAAATGCCGCCGAGAGACAG
  Species: M. musculus (mouse)
  Entrez Gene: Plekha3 (a.k.a. FAPP1)
  Cloning method: Unknown
  Sequencing primers: 5′ hU6-F (5'-GAGGGCCTATTTCCCATGATT-3')
Terms and licenses: Academic/Nonprofit Terms; Industry Terms: Not Available to Industry
Depositor comments: Additional data, code, and other details related to this work (Hollingsworth et al. 2024) are available at https://harperlab.pubpub.org/pub/nlrp3/.
How to cite: msPlekha3 (msFapp1) g1 lentiCRISPRv2-opti was a gift from Wade Harper (Addgene plasmid # 218648 ; http://n2t.net/addgene:218648 ; RRID:Addgene_218648)
